LOCUS       Exported 11497 bp ds-DNA circular SYN 12-MAY-2021
DEFINITION  puro-selectable lentivirus vector for inducible expression of a
            UBAP2L-mCherry fusion protein lacking the UBA domain of UBAP2L.
ACCESSION   .
VERSION     .
KEYWORDS    pLIX403_deltaUBA_UBAP2L_mCherry
SOURCE      synthetic DNA construct
  ORGANISM  synthetic DNA construct
REFERENCE   1 (bases 1 to 11497)
  AUTHORS   Markmiller S, Soltanieh S, Server KL, Mak R, Jin W, Fang MY, Luo EC,
            Krach F, Yang D, Sen A, Fulzele A, Wozniak JM, Gonzalez DJ, Kankel
            MW, Gao FB, Bennett EJ, Lecuyer E, Yeo GW
  TITLE     Context-Dependent and Disease-Specific Diversity in Protein
            Interactions within Stress Granules.
  JOURNAL   Cell. 2018 Jan 25;172(3):590-604.e13. doi:
            10.1016/j.cell.2017.12.032.
  PUBMED    29373831
REFERENCE   2 (bases 1 to 11497)
  AUTHORS   .
  TITLE     Direct Submission
  JOURNAL   Exported May 12, 2021 from SnapGene Server 1.1.58
            http://www.snapgene.com
FEATURES             Location/Qualifiers
     source          1..11497
                     /organism="synthetic DNA construct"
                     /mol_type="other DNA"
     primer_bind     12..36
                     /label=LNCX
                     /note="Human CMV promoter, forward primer"
     protein_bind    60..84
                     /gene="mutant version of attB"
                     /label=attB1
                     /bound_moiety="BP Clonase(TM)"
                     /note="recombination site for the Gateway(R) BP reaction"
     CDS             3117..3827
                     /codon_start=1
                     /product="monomeric derivative of DsRed fluorescent protein
                     (Shaner et al., 2004)"
                     /label=mCherry
                     /note="mammalian codon-optimized"
                     /translation="MVSKGEEDNMAIIKEFMRFKVHMEGSVNGHEFEIEGEGEGRPYEG
                     TQTAKLKVTKGGPLPFAWDILSPQFMYGSKAYVKHPADIPDYLKLSFPEGFKWERVMNF
                     EDGGVVTVTQDSSLQDGEFIYKVKLRGTNFPSDGPVMQKKTMGWEASSERMYPEDGALK
                     GEIKQRLKLKDGGHYDAEVKTTYKAKKPVQLPGAYNVNIKLDITSHNEDYTIVEQYERA
                     EGRHSTGGMDELYK"
     primer_bind     complement(3262..3280)
                     /label=mCherry-R
                     /note="mCherry, reverse primer"
     primer_bind     3530..3549
                     /label=mCherry-F
                     /note="mCherry, forward primer"
     protein_bind    complement(3829..3853)
                     /gene="mutant version of attB"
                     /label=attB2
                     /bound_moiety="BP Clonase(TM)"
                     /note="recombination site for the Gateway(R) BP reaction"
     CDS             3864..3884
                     /codon_start=1
                     /product="tobacco etch virus (TEV) protease recognition and
                     cleavage site"
                     /label=TEV site
                     /translation="ENLYFQS"
     CDS             3885..3908
                     /codon_start=1
                     /product="FLAG(R) epitope tag, followed by an enterokinase
                     cleavage site"
                     /label=FLAG
                     /translation="DYKDDDDK"
     CDS             3925..3942
                     /codon_start=1
                     /product="6xHis affinity tag"
                     /label=6xHis
                     /translation="HHHHHH"
     promoter        3952..4462
                     /label=hPGK promoter
                     /note="human phosphoglycerate kinase 1 promoter"
     primer_bind     4381..4399
                     /label=hPGK-F
                     /note="Human PGK promoter, forward primer"
     CDS             4472..5068
                     /codon_start=1
                     /gene="pac from Streptomyces alboniger"
                     /product="puromycin N-acetyltransferase"
                     /label=PuroR
                     /note="confers resistance to puromycin"
                     /translation="MTEYKPTVRLATRDDVPRAVRTLAAAFADYPATRHTVDPDRHIER
                     VTELQELFLTRVGLDIGKVWVADDGAAVAVWTTPESVEAGAVFAEIGPRMAELSGSRLA
                     AQQQMEGLLAPHRPKEPAWFLATVGVSPDHQGKGLGSAVVLPGVEAAERAGVPAFLETS
                     APRNLPFYERLGFTVTADVEVPEGPRTWCMTRKPGA"
     primer_bind     complement(4472..4491)
                     /label=Puro-R
                     /note="Puromycin resistance gene, reverse primer. Also
                     called puro-variant-R"
     primer_bind     4968..4988
                     /label=Puro-F
                     /note="Puromycin resistance gene, forward primer"
     CDS             5069..5122
                     /codon_start=1
                     /product="2A peptide from Thosea asigna virus capsid
                     protein"
                     /label=T2A
                     /note="Eukaryotic ribosomes fail to insert a peptide bond
                     between the Gly and Pro residues, yielding separate
                     polypeptides."
                     /translation="EGRGSLLTCGDVEENPGP"
     CDS             5123..5869
                     /codon_start=1
                     /product="improved tetracycline-controlled transactivator"
                     /label=rtTA-Advanced
                     /note="In the Tet-On(R) system, rtTA-Advanced binds to the
                     Tet-responsive element and stimulates transcription only in
                     the presence of tetracycline or doxycycline."
                     /translation="MSRLDKSKVINGALELLNGVGIEGLTTRKLAQKLGVEQPTLYWHV
                     KNKRALLDALPIEMLDRHHTHFCPLEGESWQDFLRNNAKSYRCALLSHRDGAKVHLGTR
                     PTEKQYETLENQLAFLCQQGFSLENALYALSAVGHFTLGCVLEEQEHQVAKEERETPTT
                     DSMPPLLRQAIELFDRQGAEPAFLFGLELIICGLEKQLKCESGGPTDALDDFDLDMLPA
                     DALDDFDLDMLPADALDDFDLDMLPG"
     primer_bind     complement(5909..5929)
                     /label=WPRE-R
                     /note="WPRE, reverse primer"
     CDS             complement(6327..6338)
                     /codon_start=1
                     /product="Factor Xa recognition and cleavage site"
                     /label=Factor Xa site
                     /translation="IEGR"
     LTR             6543..6776
                     /label=3' LTR (Delta-U3)
                     /note="self-inactivating 3' long terminal repeat (LTR) from
                     HIV-1"
     polyA_signal    6848..6969
                     /label=SV40 poly(A) signal
                     /note="SV40 polyadenylation signal"
     primer_bind     complement(6885..6904)
                     /label=SV40pA-R
                     /note="SV40 polyA, reverse primer"
     primer_bind     6939..6958
                     /label=EBV-rev
                     /note="SV40 polyA terminator, reverse primer"
     rep_origin      7009..7144
                     /label=SV40 ori
                     /note="SV40 origin of replication"
     primer_bind     7071..7090
                     /label=SV40pro-F
                     /note="SV40 promoter/origin, forward primer"
     promoter        7144..7215
                     /gene="bla"
                     /label=AmpR promoter
     CDS             7216..8076
                     /codon_start=1
                     /gene="bla"
                     /product="beta-lactamase"
                     /label=AmpR
                     /note="confers resistance to ampicillin, carbenicillin, and
                     related antibiotics"
                     /translation="MSIQHFRVALIPFFAAFCLPVFAHPETLVKVKDAEDQLGARVGYI
                     ELDLNSGKILESFRPEERFPMMSTFKVLLCGAVLSRIDAGQEQLGRRIHYSQNDLVEYS
                     PVTEKHLTDGMTVRELCSAAITMSDNTAANLLLTTIGGPKELTAFLHNMGDHVTRLDRW
                     EPELNEAIPNDERDTTMPVAMATTLRKLLTGELLTLASRQQLIDWMEADKVAGPLLRSA
                     LPAGWFIADKSGAGERGSRGIIAALGPDGKPSRIVVIYTTGSQATMDERNRQIAEIGAS
                     LIKHW"
     primer_bind     complement(7434..7453)
                     /label=Amp-R
                     /note="Ampicillin resistance gene, reverse primer"
     rep_origin      8247..8835
                     /direction=RIGHT
                     /label=ori
                     /note="high-copy-number ColE1/pMB1/pBR322/pUC origin of
                     replication"
     primer_bind     8736..8755
                     /label=pBR322ori-F
                     /note="pBR322 origin, forward primer"
     primer_bind     8989..9006
                     /label=L4440
                     /note="L4440 vector, forward primer"
     protein_bind    9123..9144
                     /label=CAP binding site
                     /bound_moiety="E. coli catabolite activator protein"
                     /note="CAP binding activates transcription in the presence
                     of cAMP."
     promoter        9159..9189
                     /label=lac promoter
                     /note="promoter for the E. coli lac operon"
     protein_bind    9197..9213
                     /label=lac operator
                     /bound_moiety="lac repressor encoded by lacI"
                     /note="The lac repressor binds to the lac operator to
                     inhibit transcription in E. coli. This inhibition can be
                     relieved by adding lactose or
                     isopropyl-beta-D-thiogalactopyranoside (IPTG)."
     primer_bind     9202..9224
                     /label=M13/pUC Reverse
                     /note="In lacZ gene"
     primer_bind     9221..9237
                     /label=M13 rev
                     /note="common sequencing primer, one of multiple similar
                     variants"
     primer_bind     9221..9237
                     /label=M13 Reverse
                     /note="In lacZ gene. Also called M13-rev"
     primer_bind     9256..9276
                     /label=T3
                     /note="T3 promoter, forward primer"
     promoter        9258..9276
                     /label=T3 promoter
                     /note="promoter for bacteriophage T3 RNA polymerase"
     promoter        9304..9530
                     /label=RSV promoter
                     /note="Rous sarcoma virus enhancer/promoter"
     LTR             9531..9711
                     /label=5' LTR (truncated)
                     /note="truncated 5' long terminal repeat (LTR) from HIV-1"
     misc_feature    9758..9883
                     /label=HIV-1 Psi
                     /note="packaging signal of human immunodeficiency virus
                     type 1"
     misc_feature    10376..10609
                     /label=RRE
                     /note="The Rev response element (RRE) of HIV-1 allows for
                     Rev-dependent mRNA export from the nucleus to the
                     cytoplasm."
     CDS             10794..10838
                     /codon_start=1
                     /product="antigenic peptide corresponding to amino acids
                     655 to 669 of the HIV envelope protein gp41 (Lutje Hulsik
                     et al., 2013)"
                     /label=gp41 peptide
                     /note="recognized by the 2H10 single-chain llama nanobody"
                     /translation="KNEQELLELDKWASL"
     misc_feature    11051..11168
                     /label=cPPT/CTS
                     /note="central polypurine tract and central termination
                     sequence of HIV-1"
     promoter        11222..39
                     /label=tight TRE promoter
                     /note="Tet-responsive promoter PTight, consisting of seven
                     tet operator sequences followed by the minimal CMV
                     promoter"
     protein_bind    11230..11248
                     /gene="tetO"
                     /label=tet operator
                     /bound_moiety="tetracycline repressor TetR"
                     /note="bacterial operator O2 for the tetR and tetA genes"
     protein_bind    11266..11284
                     /gene="tetO"
                     /label=tet operator
                     /bound_moiety="tetracycline repressor TetR"
                     /note="bacterial operator O2 for the tetR and tetA genes"
     protein_bind    11301..11319
                     /gene="tetO"
                     /label=tet operator
                     /bound_moiety="tetracycline repressor TetR"
                     /note="bacterial operator O2 for the tetR and tetA genes"
     protein_bind    11337..11355
                     /gene="tetO"
                     /label=tet operator
                     /bound_moiety="tetracycline repressor TetR"
                     /note="bacterial operator O2 for the tetR and tetA genes"
     protein_bind    11373..11391
                     /gene="tetO"
                     /label=tet operator
                     /bound_moiety="tetracycline repressor TetR"
                     /note="bacterial operator O2 for the tetR and tetA genes"
     protein_bind    11408..11426
                     /gene="tetO"
                     /label=tet operator
                     /bound_moiety="tetracycline repressor TetR"
                     /note="bacterial operator O2 for the tetR and tetA genes"
     protein_bind    11444..11462
                     /gene="tetO"
                     /label=tet operator
                     /bound_moiety="tetracycline repressor TetR"
                     /note="bacterial operator O2 for the tetR and tetA genes"
ORIGIN
        1 tatataagca gagctcgttt agtgaaccgt cagatcgcct ggagaattgg ctagcatcaa
       61 caagtttgta caaaaaagca ggcttcacca tgatgacatc ggtgggcact aaccgagccc
      121 ggggaaactg ggaacaacct caaaacaagg atggtggcca gacggaatcc aatgaggaag
      181 gcaaagaaaa tcgagaccgg gacagagact atagtcggcg acgtggtggg ccaccaagac
      241 gggggagagg tgccagccgt ggacgagagt ttcgaggtca ggaaaatgga ttggatggca
      301 ccaagagtgg agggccttct ggaagaggaa cagaaagagg cagaaggggc cgtggccgag
      361 gcagaggtgg ctctggtagg cgaggaggaa ggttttctgc tcaaggaatg ggaaccttta
      421 acccagctga ttatgcagag ccagccaata ctgatgataa ctatggcaat agcagcggca
      481 atacgtggaa caacactggc cactttgaac cagatgatgg gacgagtgca tggaggactg
      541 caacagagga gtgggggact gaagattgga atgaagatct ttctgagacc aagatcttca
      601 ctgcctctaa tgtgtcttca gtgcctctgc ctgcggagaa tgtgacaatc actgctggtc
      661 agagaattga ccttgctgtt ctgctgggga agacaccatc tacaatggag aatgattcat
      721 ctaatctgga tccgtctcag gctccttctc tggcccagcc tctggtgttc agtaattcga
      781 agcagactgc catatcacag cctgcttcag ggaacacatt ttctcatcac agtatggtga
      841 gcatgttagg gaaaggattt ggtgatgtcg gtgaagctaa aggcggcagt actacaggct
      901 cccagttctt ggagcaattc aagactgccc aagccctggc tcagttggca gctcagcatt
      961 ctcagtctgg aagcaccacc acctcctctt gggacatggg ctcgacgaca caatccccat
     1021 cactggtgca gtatgatttg aagaacccaa gtgattcagc agtgcacagc ccctttacaa
     1081 agcgccaggc ttttacccca tcttcaacca tgatggaggt gttccttcag gagaagtcac
     1141 ctgcagtggc tacctccaca gctgcacctc cacctccgtc ttctcctctg ccaagcaaat
     1201 ccacatcggc tccacagatg tcgcctggat cttcagacaa ccagtcctct agccctcagc
     1261 cggctcacca gaaactgaaa cagcagaaga aaaaagcctc cttgacttct aagattcctg
     1321 ctctggctgt ggagatgcct ggctcagcag atatctcagg gctaaacctg cagtttgggg
     1381 cattgcagtt tgggtcagag cctgtccttt ctgattatga gtccaccccc accacgagcg
     1441 cctcttcaag ccaggctcca agtagcctgt ataccagcac ggccagtgaa tcatcctcta
     1501 caatttcatc taaccagagt caggagtctg gttatcagag cggcccaatt cagtcgacaa
     1561 cctatacctc ccaaaataat gctcagggcc ctctttatga acagagatcc acacagactc
     1621 ggcggtaccc cagctccatc tcttcatcac cccaaaagga cctgactcag gcaaagaatg
     1681 gcttcagttc tgtgcaggcc acgcagttac agaccacaca atctgttgaa ggtgctacag
     1741 gctctgcagt gaaatctgat tcaccttcca cttctagcat cccccctctc aatgaaacgg
     1801 tatctgcagc ttccttactg acgacaacca atcagcattc atcctccttg ggtggcttga
     1861 gccacagtga ggagattcca aatactacca ccacacaaca cagcagcacg ttatctacgc
     1921 agcagaatac cctttcatca tcaacatctt ctgggcgcac ttcgacatcc actcttttgc
     1981 acacaagtgt ggagagtgag gcgaatctcc attcttcctc cagcactttt tccaccacat
     2041 ccagcacagt ctctgcacct cccccagtgg tcagtgtctc ctccagtctc aatagtggca
     2101 gtagcctggg cctcagccta ggcagcaact ccactgtcac agcctcgact cgaagctcag
     2161 ttgctacgac ttcaggaaaa gctcctccca acctccctcc tggggtcccg ccgttgttgc
     2221 ctaatccgta tattatggct ccagggctgt tacatgccta cccgccacaa gtatatggtt
     2281 atgatgactt gcagatgctt cagacaagat ttccattgga ttactacagc atcccatttc
     2341 ccacacccac tactccgctg actgggaggg atggtagcct ggccagcaac ccttattctg
     2401 gtgacctcac aaagttcggc cgtggggatg cctcctcccc agccccggcc acaaccttgg
     2461 cccaacccca acagaaccag acgcagactc accataccac gcagcagaca ttcctgaacc
     2521 cggcgctgcc tcctggctac agttacacca gcctgccata ctatacaggg gtcccgggcc
     2581 tccccagcac cttccagtat gggcctgctg tgttccctgt ggctcctacc tcttccaagc
     2641 agcatggtgt gaatgtcagt gtgaatgcat cggccacccc tttccaacag ccgagtggat
     2701 atgggtctca tggatacaac actggtgttt cagtcacctc cagtaacacg ggcgtgccag
     2761 atatctcggg ttctgtgtac tccaaaaccc agcagtcctt tgagaaacaa ggttttcatt
     2821 ccggtactcc tgctgcttcc ttcaacttgc cttcagccct aggaagtggg ggccccatca
     2881 atccggccac agctgctgcc tacccacctg ccccctttat gcacattctg accccccatc
     2941 agcagccgca ttctcagatc cttcaccatc acctgcagca ggatggccag acgggcagcg
     3001 ggcaacgtag ccagaccagc tccatcccgc agaagcccca gaccaacaag tctgcctaca
     3061 acagctacag ctggggggcc aacaccggtg tggacaccgg caacggttcc gctagcatgg
     3121 tgagcaaggg cgaggaggat aacatggcca tcatcaagga gttcatgcgc ttcaaggtgc
     3181 acatggaggg ctccgtgaac ggccacgagt tcgagatcga gggcgagggc gagggccgcc
     3241 cctacgaggg cacccagacc gccaagctga aggtgaccaa gggtggcccc ctgcccttcg
     3301 cctgggacat cctgtcccct cagttcatgt acggctccaa ggcctacgtg aagcaccccg
     3361 ccgacatccc cgactacttg aagctgtcct tccccgaggg cttcaagtgg gagcgcgtga
     3421 tgaacttcga ggacggcggc gtggtgaccg tgacccagga ctcctccctg caggacggcg
     3481 agttcatcta caaggtgaag ctgcgcggca ccaacttccc ctccgacggc cccgtaatgc
     3541 agaagaagac catgggctgg gaggcctcct ccgagcggat gtaccccgag gacggcgccc
     3601 tgaagggcga gatcaagcag aggctgaagc tgaaggacgg cggccactac gacgctgagg
     3661 tcaagaccac ctacaaggcc aagaagcccg tgcagctgcc cggcgcctac aacgtcaaca
     3721 tcaagttgga catcacctcc cacaacgagg actacaccat cgtggaacag tacgaacgcg
     3781 ccgagggccg ccactccacc ggcggcatgg acgagctcta caagtaaaac ccagctttct
     3841 tgtacaaagt ggttgcaacg cgtgaaaacc tgtattttca gtccgattac aaggacgacg
     3901 atgacaagta ggcatagacc ggtccaccac caccaccacc actaaggatc cggggttggg
     3961 gttgcgcctt ttccaaggca gccctgggtt tgcgcaggga cgcggctgct ctgggcgtgg
     4021 ttccgggaaa cgcagcggcg ccgaccctgg gtctcgcaca ttcttcacgt ccgttcgcag
     4081 cgtcacccgg atcttcgccg ctacccttgt gggccccccg gcgacgcttc ctgctccgcc
     4141 cctaagtcgg gaaggttcct tgcggttcgc ggcgtgccgg acgtgacaaa cggaagccgc
     4201 acgtctcact agtaccctcg cagacggaca gcgccaggga gcaatggcag cgcgccgacc
     4261 gcgatgggct gtggccaata gcggctgctc agcagggcgc gccgagagca gcggccggga
     4321 aggggcggtg cgggaggcgg ggtgtggggc ggtagtgtgg gccctgttcc tgcccgcgcg
     4381 gtgttccgca ttctgcaagc ctccggagcg cacgtcggca gtcggctccc tcgttgaccg
     4441 aatcaccgac ctctctcccc agcaattcac catgaccgag tacaagccca cggtgcgcct
     4501 cgccacccgc gacgacgtcc ccagggccgt acgcaccctc gccgccgcgt tcgccgacta
     4561 ccccgccacg cgccacaccg tcgatccgga ccgccacatc gagcgggtca ccgagctgca
     4621 agaactcttc ctcacgcgcg tcgggctcga catcggcaag gtgtgggtcg cggacgacgg
     4681 cgccgcggtg gcggtctgga ccacgccgga gagcgtcgaa gcgggggcgg tgttcgccga
     4741 gatcggcccg cgcatggccg agttgagcgg ttcccggctg gccgcgcagc aacagatgga
     4801 aggcctcctg gcgccgcacc ggcccaagga gcccgcgtgg ttcctggcca ccgtcggcgt
     4861 ctcgcccgac caccagggca agggtctggg cagcgccgtc gtgctccccg gagtggaggc
     4921 ggccgagcgc gccggggtgc ccgccttcct ggagacctcc gcgccccgca acctcccctt
     4981 ctacgagcgg ctcggcttca ccgtcaccgc cgacgtcgag gtgcccgaag gaccgcgcac
     5041 ctggtgcatg acccgcaagc ccggtgccga aggtagaggt tctctcctca cttgtggtga
     5101 tgttgaagaa aaccctggtc caatgtctag actggacaag agcaaagtca taaacggagc
     5161 tctggaatta ctcaatggtg tcggtatcga aggcctgacg acaaggaaac tcgctcaaaa
     5221 gctgggagtt gagcagccta ccctgtactg gcacgtgaag aacaagcggg ccctgctcga
     5281 tgccctgcca atcgagatgc tggacaggca tcatacccac ttctgccccc tggaaggcga
     5341 gtcatggcaa gactttctgc ggaacaacgc caagtcatac cgctgtgctc tcctctcaca
     5401 tcgcgacggg gctaaagtgc atctcggcac ccgcccaaca gagaaacagt acgaaaccct
     5461 ggaaaatcag ctcgcgttcc tgtgtcagca aggcttctcc ctggagaacg cactgtacgc
     5521 tctgtccgcc gtgggccact ttacactggg ctgcgtattg gaggaacagg agcatcaagt
     5581 agcaaaagag gaaagagaga cacctaccac cgattctatg cccccacttc tgagacaagc
     5641 aattgagctg ttcgaccggc agggagccga acctgccttc cttttcggcc tggaactaat
     5701 catatgtggc ctggagaaac agctaaagtg cgaaagcggc gggccgaccg acgcccttga
     5761 cgattttgac ttagacatgc tcccagccga tgcccttgac gactttgacc ttgatatgct
     5821 gcctgctgac gctcttgacg attttgacct tgacatgctc cccgggtaac taagtaagga
     5881 tcgatccaag atatcgtatt cttaactatg ttgctccttt tacgctatgt ggatacgctg
     5941 ctttaatgcc tttgtatcat gctattgctt cccgtatggc tttcattttc tcctccttgt
     6001 ataaatcctg gttgctgtct ctttatgagg agttgtggcc cgttgtcagg caacgtggcg
     6061 tggtgtgcac tgtgtttgct gacgcaaccc ccactggttg gggcattgcc accacctgtc
     6121 agctcctttc cgggactttc gctttccccc tccctattgc cacggcggaa ctcatcgccg
     6181 cctgccttgc ccgctgctgg acaggggctc ggctgttggg cactgacaat tccgtggtgt
     6241 tgtcggggaa gctgacgtcc tttccatggc tgctcgcctg tgttgccacc tggattctgc
     6301 gcgggacgtc cttctgctac gtcccttcgg ccctcaatcc agcggacctt ccttcccgcg
     6361 gcctgctgcc ggctctgcgg cctcttccgc gtcttcgcct tcgccctcag acgagtcgga
     6421 tctccctttg ggccgcctcc ccgcctgttt cgcctcggcg tccggactag aggtaccttt
     6481 aagaccaatg acttacaagg cagctgtaga tcttagccac tttttaaaag aaaagggggg
     6541 actggaaggg ctaattcact cccaacgaag acaagatctg ctttttgctt gtactgggtc
     6601 tctctggtta gaccagatct gagcctggga gctctctggc taactaggga acccactgct
     6661 taagcctcaa taaagcttgc cttgagtgct tcaagtagtg tgtgcccgtc tgttgtgtga
     6721 ctctggtaac tagagatccc tcagaccctt ttagtcagtg tggaaaatct ctagcagtag
     6781 tagttcatgt catcttatta ttcagtattt ataacttgca aagaaatgaa tatcagagag
     6841 tgagaggaac ttgtttattg cagcttataa tggttacaaa taaagcaata gcatcacaaa
     6901 tttcacaaat aaagcatttt tttcactgca ttctagttgt ggtttgtcca aactcatcaa
     6961 tgtatcttat catgtctggc tctagctatc ccgcccctaa ctccgcccat cccgccccta
     7021 actccgccca gttccgccca ttctccgccc catggctgac taattttttt tatttatgca
     7081 gaggccgagg ccgcctcggc ctctgagcta ttccagaagt agtgaggagg cttttttgga
     7141 ggcctttcaa atatgtatcc gctcatgaga caataaccct gataaatgct tcaataatat
     7201 tgaaaaagga agagtatgag tattcaacat ttccgtgtcg cccttattcc cttttttgcg
     7261 gcattttgcc ttcctgtttt tgctcaccca gaaacgctgg tgaaagtaaa agatgctgaa
     7321 gatcagttgg gtgcacgagt gggttacatc gaactggatc tcaacagcgg taagatcctt
     7381 gagagttttc gccccgaaga acgttttcca atgatgagca cttttaaagt tctgctatgt
     7441 ggcgcggtat tatcccgtat tgacgccggg caagagcaac tcggtcgccg catacactat
     7501 tctcagaatg acttggttga gtactcacca gtcacagaaa agcatcttac ggatggcatg
     7561 acagtaagag aattatgcag tgctgccata accatgagtg ataacactgc ggccaactta
     7621 cttctgacaa cgatcggagg accgaaggag ctaaccgctt ttttgcacaa catgggggat
     7681 catgtaactc gccttgatcg ttgggaaccg gagctgaatg aagccatacc aaacgacgag
     7741 cgtgacacca cgatgcctgt agcaatggca acaacgttgc gcaaactatt aactggcgaa
     7801 ctacttactc tagcttcccg gcaacaatta atagactgga tggaggcgga taaagttgca
     7861 ggaccacttc tgcgctcggc ccttccggct ggctggttta ttgctgataa atctggagcc
     7921 ggtgagcgtg ggtctcgcgg tatcattgca gcactggggc cagatggtaa gccctcccgt
     7981 atcgtagtta tctacacgac ggggagtcag gcaactatgg atgaacgaaa tagacagatc
     8041 gctgagatag gtgcctcact gattaagcat tggtaactgt cagaccaagt ttactcatat
     8101 atactttaga ttgatttaaa acttcatttt taatttaaaa ggatctaggt gaagatcctt
     8161 tttgataatc tcatgaccaa aatcccttaa cgtgagtttt cgttccactg agcgtcagac
     8221 cccgtagaaa agatcaaagg atcttcttga gatccttttt ttctgcgcgt aatctgctgc
     8281 ttgcaaacaa aaaaaccacc gctaccagcg gtggtttgtt tgccggatca agagctacca
     8341 actctttttc cgaaggtaac tggcttcagc agagcgcaga taccaaatac tgttcttcta
     8401 gtgtagccgt agttaggcca ccacttcaag aactctgtag caccgcctac atacctcgct
     8461 ctgctaatcc tgttaccagt ggctgctgcc agtggcgata agtcgtgtct taccgggttg
     8521 gactcaagac gatagttacc ggataaggcg cagcggtcgg gctgaacggg gggttcgtgc
     8581 acacagccca gcttggagcg aacgacctac accgaactga gatacctaca gcgtgagcta
     8641 tgagaaagcg ccacgcttcc cgaagggaga aaggcggaca ggtatccggt aagcggcagg
     8701 gtcggaacag gagagcgcac gagggagctt ccagggggaa acgcctggta tctttatagt
     8761 cctgtcgggt ttcgccacct ctgacttgag cgtcgatttt tgtgatgctc gtcagggggg
     8821 cggagcctat ggaaaaacgc cagcaacgcg gcctttttac ggttcctggc cttttgctgg
     8881 ccttttgctc acatgttctt tcctgcgtta tcccctgatt ctgtggataa ccgtattacc
     8941 gcctttgagt gagctgatac cgctcgccgc agccgaacga ccgagcgcag cgagtcagtg
     9001 agcgaggaag cggaagagcg cccaatacgc aaaccgcctc tccccgcgcg ttggccgatt
     9061 cattaatgca gctggcacga caggtttccc gactggaaag cgggcagtga gcgcaacgca
     9121 attaatgtga gttagctcac tcattaggca ccccaggctt tacactttat gcttccggct
     9181 cgtatgttgt gtggaattgt gagcggataa caatttcaca caggaaacag ctatgaccat
     9241 gattacgcca agcgcgcaat taaccctcac taaagggaac aaaagctgga gctgcaagct
     9301 taatgtagtc ttatgcaata ctcttgtagt cttgcaacat ggtaacgatg agttagcaac
     9361 atgccttaca aggagagaaa aagcaccgtg catgccgatt ggtggaagta aggtggtacg
     9421 atcgtgcctt attaggaagg caacagacgg gtctgacatg gattggacga accactgaat
     9481 tgccgcattg cagagatatt gtatttaagt gcctagctcg atacataaac gggtctctct
     9541 ggttagacca gatctgagcc tgggagctct ctggctaact agggaaccca ctgcttaagc
     9601 ctcaataaag cttgccttga gtgcttcaag tagtgtgtgc ccgtctgttg tgtgactctg
     9661 gtaactagag atccctcaga cccttttagt cagtgtggaa aatctctagc agtggcgccc
     9721 gaacagggac ttgaaagcga aagggaaacc agaggagctc tctcgacgca ggactcggct
     9781 tgctgaagcg cgcacggcaa gaggcgaggg gcggcgactg gtgagtacgc caaaaatttt
     9841 gactagcgga ggctagaagg agagagatgg gtgcgagagc gtcagtatta agcgggggag
     9901 aattagatcg cgatgggaaa aaattcggtt aaggccaggg ggaaagaaaa aatataaatt
     9961 aaaacatata gtatgggcaa gcagggagct agaacgattc gcagttaatc ctggcctgtt
    10021 agaaacatca gaaggctgta gacaaatact gggacagcta caaccatccc ttcagacagg
    10081 atcagaagaa cttagatcat tatataatac agtagcaacc ctctattgtg tgcatcaaag
    10141 gatagagata aaagacacca aggaagcttt agacaagata gaggaagagc aaaacaaaag
    10201 taagaccacc gcacagcaag cggccgctga tcttcagacc tggaggagga gatatgaggg
    10261 acaattggag aagtgaatta tataaatata aagtagtaaa aattgaacca ttaggagtag
    10321 cacccaccaa ggcaaagaga agagtggtgc agagagaaaa aagagcagtg ggaataggag
    10381 ctttgttcct tgggttcttg ggagcagcag gaagcactat gggcgcagcg tcaatgacgc
    10441 tgacggtaca ggccagacaa ttattgtctg gtatagtgca gcagcagaac aatttgctga
    10501 gggctattga ggcgcaacag catctgttgc aactcacagt ctggggcatc aagcagctcc
    10561 aggcaagaat cctggctgtg gaaagatacc taaaggatca acagctcctg gggatttggg
    10621 gttgctctgg aaaactcatt tgcaccactg ctgtgccttg gaatgctagt tggagtaata
    10681 aatctctgga acagatttgg aatcacacga cctggatgga gtgggacaga gaaattaaca
    10741 attacacaag cttaatacac tccttaattg aagaatcgca aaaccagcaa gaaaagaatg
    10801 aacaagaatt attggaatta gataaatggg caagtttgtg gaattggttt aacataacaa
    10861 attggctgtg gtatataaaa ttattcataa tgatagtagg aggcttggta ggtttaagaa
    10921 tagtttttgc tgtactttct atagtgaata gagttaggca gggatattca ccattatcgt
    10981 ttcagaccca cctcccaacc ccgaggggac aattctcgac ctcgagacaa atggcagtat
    11041 tcatccacaa ttttaaaaga aaagggggga ttggggggta cagtgcaggg gaaagaatag
    11101 tagacataat agcaacagac atacaaacta aagaattaca aaaacaaatt acaaaaattc
    11161 aaaattttcg ggtttattac agggacagca gagatccact ttggccgcga atcgatatgt
    11221 cgagtttact ccctatcagt gatagagaac gtatgtcgag tttactccct atcagtgata
    11281 gagaacgatg tcgagtttac tccctatcag tgatagagaa cgtatgtcga gtttactccc
    11341 tatcagtgat agagaacgta tgtcgagttt actccctatc agtgatagag aacgtatgtc
    11401 gagtttatcc ctatcagtga tagagaacgt atgtcgagtt tactccctat cagtgataga
    11461 gaacgtatgt cgaggtaggc gtgtacggtg ggaggcc
//
