[The description below was written by a language model from this plasmid's Addgene catalogue record and the feature table of its GenBank file.]
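Description:
pLIX403_deltaUBA_UBAP2L_mCherry is a third-generation-style, self-inactivating HIV-1 lentiviral vector built on the pLIX403 backbone for doxycycline-inducible expression in mammalian cells. In bacteria it is maintained through a high-copy ColE1/pUC origin and ampicillin resistance. The viral transfer region begins with an RSV promoter driving a truncated 5' LTR, followed by the Psi packaging signal, RRE and cPPT/CTS, and ends in a U3-deleted 3' LTR followed by an SV40 poly(A) signal. A WPRE primer site upstream of the 3' LTR suggests that this post-transcriptional element is present, although it is not annotated as a feature.

The payload, introduced by Gateway recombination and flanked by attB1 and attB2 sites, is human UBAP2L lacking amino acids 20–108 (the UBA domain), fused at its C terminus to mammalian codon-optimised mCherry. The UBAP2L coding region itself is not annotated in the feature table, but it corresponds to the unannotated stretch between attB1 and mCherry. Expression is driven by a tight TRE promoter made of seven tet operators and a minimal CMV promoter. A second cassette makes the system all-in-one: the human PGK promoter constitutively expresses puromycin N-acetyltransferase linked by a T2A peptide to rtTA-Advanced, so transduced cells can be selected with puromycin and already produce the transactivator that switches on the TRE when doxycycline is added. Backbone-derived TEV, FLAG and 6xHis sequences lie downstream of attB2, but the record does not indicate whether they are read in frame with the fusion.

The construct is intended for making stable cell lines with inducible, fluorescently trackable domain-deleted UBAP2L. It comes from work on protein interactions within stress granules.
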