Addgene plasmid #105287: pLIX403_deltaUBA_UBAP2L_mCherry
Purpose: puro-selectable lentivirus vector for inducible expression of a UBAP2L-mCherry fusion protein lacking the UBA domain of UBAP2L
Depositing lab: Eugene Yeo. Depositing organization: University of California, San Diego (UCSD). Publication: Context-Dependent and Disease-Specific Diversity in Protein Interactions within Stress Granules. Markmiller S, Soltanieh S, Server KL, Mak R, Jin W, Fang MY, Luo EC, Krach F, Yang D, Sen A, Fulzele A, Wozniak JM, Gonzalez DJ, Kankel MW, Gao FB, Bennett EJ, Lecuyer E, Yeo GW. Cell. 2018 Jan 25;172(3):590-604.e13. doi: 10.1016/j.cell.2017.12.032. PubMed 29373831.
Backbone
  Vector backbone: pLIX403
  Backbone manufacturer: Addgene plasmid 41393
  Backbone size w/o insert (bp): 9396
  Total vector size (bp): 11485
  Vector type: Mammalian Expression, Lentiviral
  Selectable markers: Puromycin
Growth in bacteria
  Bacterial resistance: Ampicillin, 100 μg/mL
  Growth temperature: 37°C
  Growth strain: NEB Stable
  Copy number: Unknown
Gene/Insert
  Gene/Insert name: UBAP2L
  Species: H. sapiens (human)
  Insert size (bp): 2994
  Mutation: deleted amino acids 20-108
  GenBank ID: NM_014847.3
  Entrez Gene: UBAP2L (a.k.a. NICE-4, NICE4)
  Promoter: TRE promoter, Tet ON
  Tag / fusion protein: mCherry (C terminal on insert)
  Cloning method: Gateway Cloning
  Sequencing primers: 5′ LNCX; 3′ O.PGK1b-R (GAACGGACGTGAAGAATGTG)
Terms and licenses: Academic/Nonprofit Terms; Industry Terms: Not Available to Industry
How to cite: pLIX403_deltaUBA_UBAP2L_mCherry was a gift from Eugene Yeo (Addgene plasmid # 105287 ; http://n2t.net/addgene:105287 ; RRID:Addgene_105287)
